>Addgene plasmid #133451 | TfR-sfGFP-myc tag-SpyCatcher003 | addgene full sequence | sequence record 267048 | Addgene NGS Result
GACATTGATTATTGACTAGTTATTAATAGTAATCAATTACGGGGTCATTAGTTCATAGCCCATATATGGA
GTTCCGCGTTACATAACTTACGGTAAATGGCCCGCCTGGCTGACCGCCCAACGACCCCCGCCCATTGACG
TCAATAATGACGTATGTTCCCATAGTAACGCCAATAGGGACTTTCCATTGACGTCAATGGGTGGAGTATT
TACGGTAAACTGCCCACTTGGCAGTACATCAAGTGTATCATATGCCAAGTACGCCCCCTATTGACGTCAA
TGACGGTAAATGGCCCGCCTGGCATTATGCCCAGTACATGACCTTATGGGACTTTCCTACTTGGCAGTAC
ATCTACGTATTAGTCATCGCTATTACCATGGTGATGCGGTTTTGGCAGTACATCAATGGGCGTGGATAGC
GGTTTGACTCACGGGGATTTCCAAGTCTCCACCCCATTGACGTCAATGGGAGTTTGTTTTGGCACCAAAA
TCAACGGGACTTTCCAAAATGTCGTAACAACTCCGCCCCATTGACGCAAATGGGCGGTAGGCGTGTACGG
TGGGAGGTCTATATAAGCAGAGCTCTCCCTATCAGTGATAGAGATCTCCCTATCAGTGATAGAGATCGTC
GACGAGCTCGTTTAGTGAACCGTCAGATCGCCTGGAGACGCCATCCACGCTGTTTTGACCTCCATAGAAG
ACACCGGGACCGATCCAGCCTCCGCGGCCGGGAACGGTGCATTGGAACGCGGATTCCCCGTGCCAAGAGT
GACGTAAGTACCGCCTATAGAGTCTATAGGCCCACCCCCTTGGCTTCTTATGCATGCTATACTGTTTTTG
GCTTGGGGTCTATACACCCCCGCTTCCTCATGTTATAGGTGATGGTATAGCTTAGCCTATAGGTGTGGGT
TATTGACCATTATTGACCACTCCCCTATTGGTGACGATACTTTCCATTACTAATCCATAACATGGCTCTT
TGCCACAACTCTCTTTATTGGCTATATGCCAATACACTGTCCTTCAGAGACTGACACGGACTCTGTATTT
TTACAGGATGGGGTCTCATTTATTATTTACAAATTCACATATACAACACCACCGTCCCCAGTGCCCGCAG
TTTTTATTAAACATAACGTGGGATCTCCACGCGAATCTCGGGTACGTGTTCCGGACATGGGCTCTTCTCC
GGTAGCGGCGGAGCTTCTACATCCGAGCCCTGCTCCCATGCCTCCAGCGACTCATGGTCGCTCGGCAGCT
CCTTGCTCCTAACAGTGGAGGCCAGACTTAGGCACAGCACGATGCCCACCACCACCAGTGTGCCGCACAA
GGCCGTGGCGGTAGGGTATGTGTCTGAAAATGAGCTCGGGGAGCGGGCTTGCACCGCTGACGCATTTGGA
AGACTTAAGGCAGCGGCAGAAGAAGATGCAGGCAGCTGAGTTGTTGTGTTCTGATAAGAGTCAGAGGTAA
CTCCCGTTGCGGTGCTGTTAACGGTGGAGGGCAGTGTAGTCTGAGCAGTACTCGTTGCTGCCGCGCGCGC
CACCAGACATAATAGCTGACAGACTAACAGACTGTTCCTTTCCATGGGTCTTTTCTGCAGTCACCGTCCT
TGACACGAAGCTTGGTACCGCCACCATGATGGATCAAGCTAGATCAGCATTCTCTAACTTGTTTGGTGGA
GAACCATTGTCATGTACCCGGGCCAGCCTGGCTCGGCAAGTAGATGGCGATAACAGTCATGTGGAGATGA
AACTTGCTGTAGATGAAGAAGAAAATGCTGACAATAACACAAAGGCCAATGTCACAAAACCAAAAAGGTG
TAGTGGAAGTATCTGCTATGGGACTATTGCTGTGATCGTCTTTTTCTTGATTGGATTTATGATTGGCTAC
TTGGGCTATGGAAGCGGAGGATCCGGGATGCGTAAAGGCGAAGAGCTGTTCACTGGTGTCGTCCCTATTC
TGGTGGAACTGGATGGTGATGTCAACGGTCATAAGTTTTCCGTGCGTGGCGAGGGTGAAGGTGACGCAAC
TAATGGTAAACTGACGCTGAAGTTCATCTGTACTACTGGTAAACTGCCGGTACCTTGGCCGACTCTGGTA
ACGACGCTGACTTATGGTGTTCAGTGCTTTGCTCGTTATCCGGACCATATGAAGCAGCATGACTTCTTCA
AGTCCGCCATGCCGGAAGGCTATGTGCAGGAACGCACGATTTCCTTTAAGGATGACGGCACGTACAAAAC
GCGTGCGGAAGTGAAATTTGAAGGCGATACCCTGGTAAACCGCATTGAGCTGAAAGGCATTGACTTTAAA
GAAGACGGCAATATCCTGGGCCATAAGCTGGAATACAATTTTAACAGCCACAATGTTTACATCACCGCCG
ATAAACAAAAAAATGGCATTAAAGCGAATTTTAAAATTCGCCACAACGTGGAGGATGGCAGCGTGCAGCT
GGCTGATCACTACCAGCAAAACACTCCAATCGGTGATGGTCCTGTTCTGCTGCCAGACAATCACTATCTG
AGCACGCAAAGCGTTCTGTCTAAAGATCCGAACGAGAAACGCGATCATATGGTTCTGCTGGAGTTCGTAA
CCGCAGCGGGCATCACGCATGGTATGGATGAACTATACAAAGAACAAAAACTCATCTCAGAAGAGGATCT
GGGTTCCGGTGGCTCGGGTGGATCCATGGTGACCACACTGTCCGGACTGTCTGGAGAGCAGGGACCATCC
GGCGACATGACCACAGAGGAGGATTCTGCCACACACATCAAGTTCAGCAAGAGGGACGAGGACGGAAGAG
AGCTGGCAGGAGCAACCATGGAGCTGAGGGATAGCTCCGGCAAGACCATCAGCACATGGATCTCCGACGG
CCACGTGAAGGATTTCTACCTGTATCCCGGCAAGTACACCTTTGTGGAGACAGCAGCACCAGACGGATAT
GAGGTGGCAACCCCTATCGAGTTTACAGTGAACGAGGACGGACAGGTGACCGTGGATGGAGAGGCAACAG
AGGGCGATGCACACACCGGATCTAGCGGATCTTAAGAATTCCTCGAGGCGGCCGCTCGAGCATGCATCTA
GAGGGCCCTATTCTATAGTGTCACCTAAATGCTAGAGCTCGCTGATCAGCCTCGACTGTGCCTTCTAGTT
GCCAGCCATCTGTTGTTTGCCCCTCCCCCGTGCCTTCCTTGACCCTGGAAGGTGCCACTCCCACTGTCCT
TTCCTAATAAAATGAGGAAATTGCATCGCATTGTCTGAGTAGGTGTCATTCTATTCTGGGGGGTGGGGTG
GGGCAGGACAGCAAGGGGGAGGATTGGGAAGACAATAGCAGGCATGCTGGGGATGCGGTGGGCTCTATGG
CTTCTGAGGCGGAAAGAACCAGCTGGGGCTCGAGGGGGGATCGATCCGTCGAGATATCTAGACCCAGCTT
TCTTGTACAAAGTTGGCATTATAAGAAAGCATTGCTTATCAATTTGTTGCAACGAACAGGTCACTATCAG
TCAAAATAAAATCATTATTTGCCATCCAGCTGCAGCTCTGGCCCGTGTCTCAAAATCTCTGATGTTACAT
TGCACAAGATAAAAATATATCATCATGAACAATAAAACTGTCTGCTTACATAAACAGTAATACAAGGGGT
GTTATGAGCCATATTCAACGGGAAACGTCGAGGCCGCGATTAAATTCCAACATGGATGCTGATTTATATG
GGTATAAATGGGCTCGCGATAATGTCGGGCAATCAGGTGCGACAATCTATCGCTTGTATGGGAAGCCCGA
TGCGCCAGAGTTGTTTCTGAAACATGGCAAAGGTAGCGTTGCCAATGATGTTACAGATGAGATGGTCAGA
CTAAACTGGCTGACGGAATTTATGCCTCTTCCGACCATCAAGCATTTTATCCGTACTCCTGGTGATGCAT
GGTTACTCACCACTGCGATCCCCGGAAAAACAGCATTCCAGGTATTAGAAGAATATCCTGATTCAGGTGA
AAATATTGTTGATGCGCTGGCAGTGTTCCTGCGCCGGTTGCATTCGATTCCTGTTTGTAATTGTCCTTTT
AACAGCGATCGCGTATTTCGTCTCGCTCAGGCGCAATCACGAATGAATAACGGTTTGGTTGATGCGAGTG
ATTTTGATGACGAGCGTAATGGCTGGCCTGTTGAACAAGTCTGGAAAGAAATGCATAAACTTTTGCCATT
CTCACCGGATTCAGTCGTCACTCATGGTGATTTCTCACTTGATAACCTTATTTTTGACGAGGGGAAATTA
ATAGGTTGTATTGATGTTGGACGAGTCGGAATCGCAGACCGATACCAGGATCTTGCCATCCTATGGAACT
GCCTCGGTGAGTTTTCTCCTTCATTACAGAAACGGCTTTTTCAAAAATATGGTATTGATAATCCTGATAT
GAATAAATTGCAGTTTCATTTGATGCTCGATGAGTTTTTCTAATCAGAATTGGTTAATTGGTTGTAACAT
TATTCAGATTGGGCCCCGTTCCACTGAGCGTCAGACCCCGTAGAAAAGATCAAAGGATCTTCTTGAGATC
CTTTTTTTCTGCGCGTAATCTGCTGCTTGCAAACAAAAAAACCACCGCTACCAGCGGTGGTTTGTTTGCC
GGATCAAGAGCTACCAACTCTTTTTCCGAAGGTAACTGGCTTCAGCAGAGCGCAGATACCAAATACTGTT
CTTCTAGTGTAGCCGTAGTTAGGCCACCACTTCAAGAACTCTGTAGCACCGCCTACATACCTCGCTCTGC
TAATCCTGTTACCAGTGGCTGCTGCCAGTGGCGATAAGTCGTGTCTTACCGGGTTGGACTCAAGACGATA
GTTACCGGATAAGGCGCAGCGGTCGGGCTGAACGGGGGGTTCGTGCACACAGCCCAGCTTGGAGCGAACG
ACCTACACCGAACTGAGATACCTACAGCGTGAGCTATGAGAAAGCGCCACGCTTCCCGAAGGGAGAAAGG
CGGACAGGTATCCGGTAAGCGGCAGGGTCGGAACAGGAGAGCGCACGAGGGAGCTTCCAGGGGGAAACGC
CTGGTATCTTTATAGTCCTGTCGGGTTTCGCCACCTCTGACTTGAGCGTCGATTTTTGTGATGCTCGTCA
GGGGGGCGGAGCCTATGGAAAAACGCCAGCAACGCGGCCTTTTTACGGTTCCTGGCCTTTTGCTGGCCTT
TTGCTCACATGTTCTTTCCTGCGTTATCCCCTGATTCTGTGGATAACCGTATTACCGCTAGCATGGATCT
CGGGGACGTCTAACTACTAAGCGAGAGTAGGGAACTGCCAGGCATCAAATAAAACGAAAGGCTCAGTCGG
AAGACTGGGCCTTTCGTTTTATCTGTTGTTTGTCGGTGAACGCTCTCCTGAGTAGGACAAATCCGCCGGG
AGCGGATTTGAACGTTGTGAAGCAACGGCCCGGAGGGTGGCGGGCAGGACGCCCGCCATAAACTGCCAGG
CATCAAACTAAGCAGAAGGCCATCCTGACGGATGGCCTTTTTGCGTTTCTACAAACTCTTCCTGTTAGTT
AGTTACTTAAGCTCGGGCCCCAAATAATGATTTTATTTTGACTGATAGTGACCTGTTCGTTGCAACAAAT
TGATAAGCAATGCTTTTTTATAATGCCAACTTTGTACAAAAAAGCAGGCTCCACCATGGGAACCCGCGTT
TTGAGATTTCTGTCGCCGACTAAATTCATGTCGCGCGATAGTGGTGTTTATCGCCGATAGAGATGGCGAT
ATTGGAAAAATCGATATTTGAAAATATGGCATATTGAAAATGTCGCCGATGTGAGTTTCTGTGTAACTGA
TATCGCCATTTTTCCAAAAGTGATTTTTGGGCATACGCGATATCTGGCGATAGCGCTTATATCGTTTACG
GGGGATGGCGATAGACGACTTTGGTGACTTGGGCGATTCTGTGTGTCGCAAATATCGCAGTTTCGATATA
GGTGACAGACGATATGAGGCTATATCGCCGATAGAGGCGACATCAAGCTGGCACATGGCCAATGCATATC
GATCTATACATTGAATCAATATTGGCCATTAGCCATATTATTCATTGGTTATATAGCATAAATCAATATT
GGCTATTGGCCATTGCATACGTTGTATCCATATCATAATATGTACATTTATATTGGCTCATGTCCAACAT
TACCGCCATGTT
Features (pLannotate 1.2.2; 18 found; start..end, strand, type, name):
      1..380     +  enhancer       CMV enhancer: human cytomegalovirus immediate early enhancer
    381..584     +  promoter       CMV promoter: human cytomegalovirus (CMV) immediate early promoter
    586..605     +  promoter       PLtetO-1 promoter (fragment): modified phage lambda PL promoter with tet operator sites (Lutz and Bujard, 1997)
    607..626     +  promoter       PLtetO-1 promoter (fragment): modified phage lambda PL promoter with tet operator sites (Lutz and Bujard, 1997)
    634..667     +  promoter       TRE3GV promoter (fragment): 3rd-generation Tet-responsive promoter that can be activated by binding of Tet-On® 3G, optimized for retroviral and lentiviral vectors
    774..1600    +  intron         CMV intron A: human cytomegalovirus intron A (Chapman et al., 1991)
   1636..1908    +  CDS            TFRC (fragment): TFR1_HUMAN - Experimental evidence at protein level: Swiss-Prot protein existence level 1. (Microbial infection) Acts as a receptor for new-world arenaviruses: Guanarito, Junin and Machupo virus. From Homo sapiens (Human).
   1918..2631    +  CDS            superfolder GFP: GFP variant that folds robustly even when fused to poorly folded proteins (Pédelacq et al., 2006)
   3092..3110    -  promoter       SP6 promoter: promoter for bacteriophage SP6 RNA polymerase
   3136..3360    +  polyA_signal   bGH poly(A) signal: bovine growth hormone polyadenylation signal
   3364..3385    +  promoter       SV40 promoter (fragment): SV40 enhancer and early promoter
   3422..3521    -  protein_bind   attL2: mutant version of attL; recombination site for the Gateway® LR reaction LR Clonase™
   3644..4453    +  CDS            KanR: aminoglycoside phosphotransferase; aph(3')-Ia; confers resistance to kanamycin in bacteria or G418 (Geneticin®) in eukaryotes
   4543..5131    +  rep_origin     ori: high-copy-number ColE1/pMB1/pBR322/pUC origin of replication
   5299..5342    -  terminator     rrnB T1 terminator: Escherichia coli rrnB; transcription terminator T1 from the E. coli rrnB gene
   5474..5501    +  terminator     rrnB T2 terminator: transcription terminator T2 from the E. coli rrnB gene
   5551..5650    +  protein_bind   attL1: mutant version of attL; recombination site for the Gateway® LR reaction LR Clonase™
   5665..6006    -  CDS            UL127 (fragment): UL127_HCMVA - Protein predicted: Swiss-Prot protein existence level 4. From Human cytomegalovirus (strain AD169) (HHV-5) (Human herpesvirus 5).
