[The description below was written by a language model from this plasmid's Addgene catalogue record and pLannotate feature annotations shown in this document.]
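Description:
TfR-sfGFP-myc tag-SpyCatcher003 is a 6,172 bp mammalian expression plasmid built on the pENTR4 Gateway entry backbone. It is propagated in E. coli through a high-copy ColE1/pUC-type origin and selected with kanamycin via the aph(3')-Ia KanR gene. The backbone retains rrnB T1 and T2 terminators. It also keeps attL1 and attL2 sites that flank the whole expression cassette, so in principle the unit could be moved into a destination vector by an LR reaction, although the record does not state this as an intended use.

The cassette is driven by the human CMV immediate-early enhancer and promoter. Short tet-operator-like fragments follow the promoter, which suggests a CMV/TetO-type arrangement, but the record lists the promoter simply as CMV. Downstream lie CMV intron A, which generally boosts expression, and a bGH polyadenylation signal. The synthetic 1,410 bp open reading frame begins with a fragment of the human transferrin receptor (TFRC), a type II membrane protein, carrying the C20 and A23 mutations recorded as improving plasma membrane display. This membrane anchor is fused to superfolder GFP, a myc tag and SpyCatcher003, with a GSSGS sequence listed at the C terminus. The automated annotation picks out only the TFRC and sfGFP segments. The myc tag and SpyCatcher003 are not annotated and presumably lie in the unannotated stretch between sfGFP and the polyadenylation signal.

The construct displays SpyCatcher003 on the surface of mammalian cells, where it can react covalently with SpyTag-family peptide partners. The sfGFP allows fluorescence visualization of expression and localization, and the myc tag permits antibody detection.
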