Addgene plasmid #133451: TfR-sfGFP-myc tag-SpyCatcher003
Purpose: Expresses SpyCatcher003 for display at the cell surface of mammalian cells, with superfolder GFP for visualization and myc tag for antibody detection
Depositing lab: Mark Howarth. Depositing organization: University of Oxford. Publication: Approaching infinite affinity through engineering of peptide-protein interaction. Keeble AH, Turkki P, Stokes S, Khairil Anuar INA, Rahikainen R, Hytonen VP, Howarth M. Proc Natl Acad Sci U S A. 2019 Dec 10. pii: 1909653116. doi: 10.1073/pnas.1909653116. PubMed 31822621.
Backbone
  Vector backbone: pENTR4
  Backbone size w/o insert (bp): 4766
  Total vector size (bp): 6172
  Vector type: Mammalian Expression
Growth in bacteria
  Bacterial resistance: Kanamycin, 50 μg/mL
  Growth temperature: 37°C
  Growth strain: DH5alpha
  Copy number: High Copy
Gene/Insert
  Gene/Insert name: TfR-sfGFP-myc tag-SpyCatcher003
  Species: Synthetic
  Insert size (bp): 1410
  Mutation: Contains C20 and A23 mutations that improve plasma membrane display of the transferrin receptor (TfR)
  Promoter: CMV
  Tag / fusion protein: GSSGS (C terminal on insert); myc tag
  Cloning method: Gibson Cloning
  Sequencing primers: 5′ BGHFor (GACAGACTAACAGACTGTTCCTTTCC); 3′ BGH reverse
Terms and licenses: Academic/Nonprofit Terms; Industry Terms: Not Available to Industry
How to cite: TfR-sfGFP-myc tag-SpyCatcher003 was a gift from Mark Howarth (Addgene plasmid # 133451 ; http://n2t.net/addgene:133451 ; RRID:Addgene_133451)
