>Addgene plasmid #133451 | TfR-sfGFP-myc tag-SpyCatcher003 | depositor partial sequence | sequence record 256440 | TfR-sfGFP-myc tag-SpyCatcher003 gene 1410 bp
ATGATGGATCAAGCTAGATCAGCATTCTCTAACTTGTTTGGTGGAGAACCATTGTCATGTACCCGGGCCA
GCCTGGCTCGGCAAGTAGATGGCGATAACAGTCATGTGGAGATGAAACTTGCTGTAGATGAAGAAGAAAA
TGCTGACAATAACACAAAGGCCAATGTCACAAAACCAAAAAGGTGTAGTGGAAGTATCTGCTATGGGACT
ATTGCTGTGATCGTCTTTTTCTTGATTGGATTTATGATTGGCTACTTGGGCTATGGAAGCGGAGGATCCG
GGATGCGTAAAGGCGAAGAGCTGTTCACTGGTGTCGTCCCTATTCTGGTGGAACTGGATGGTGATGTCAA
CGGTCATAAGTTTTCCGTGCGTGGCGAGGGTGAAGGTGACGCAACTAATGGTAAACTGACGCTGAAGTTC
ATCTGTACTACTGGTAAACTGCCGGTACCTTGGCCGACTCTGGTAACGACGCTGACTTATGGTGTTCAGT
GCTTTGCTCGTTATCCGGACCATATGAAGCAGCATGACTTCTTCAAGTCCGCCATGCCGGAAGGCTATGT
GCAGGAACGCACGATTTCCTTTAAGGATGACGGCACGTACAAAACGCGTGCGGAAGTGAAATTTGAAGGC
GATACCCTGGTAAACCGCATTGAGCTGAAAGGCATTGACTTTAAAGAAGACGGCAATATCCTGGGCCATA
AGCTGGAATACAATTTTAACAGCCACAATGTTTACATCACCGCCGATAAACAAAAAAATGGCATTAAAGC
GAATTTTAAAATTCGCCACAACGTGGAGGATGGCAGCGTGCAGCTGGCTGATCACTACCAGCAAAACACT
CCAATCGGTGATGGTCCTGTTCTGCTGCCAGACAATCACTATCTGAGCACGCAAAGCGTTCTGTCTAAAG
ATCCGAACGAGAAACGCGATCATATGGTTCTGCTGGAGTTCGTAACCGCAGCGGGCATCACGCATGGTAT
GGATGAACTATACAAAGAACAAAAACTCATCTCAGAAGAGGATCTGGGTTCCGGTGGCTCGGGTGGATCC
ATGGTGACCACACTGTCCGGACTGTCTGGAGAGCAGGGACCATCCGGCGACATGACCACAGAGGAGGATT
CTGCCACACACATCAAGTTCAGCAAGAGGGACGAGGACGGAAGAGAGCTGGCAGGAGCAACCATGGAGCT
GAGGGATAGCTCCGGCAAGACCATCAGCACATGGATCTCCGACGGCCACGTGAAGGATTTCTACCTGTAT
CCCGGCAAGTACACCTTTGTGGAGACAGCAGCACCAGACGGATATGAGGTGGCAACCCCTATCGAGTTTA
CAGTGAACGAGGACGGACAGGTGACCGTGGATGGAGAGGCAACAGAGGGCGATGCACACACCGGATCTAG
CGGATCTTAA
